>Addgene plasmid #77959 | BMPR1A gRNA (BRDN0001147849) | addgene full sequence | sequence record 189066 | Addgene Assembled Sequence
CCCGGGTGCAAAGATGGATAAAGTTTTAAACAGAGAGGAATCTTTGCAGCTAATGGACCTTCTAGGTCTT
GAAAGGAGTGGGAATTGGCTCCGGTGCCCGTCAGTGGGCAGAGCGCACATCGCCCACAGTCCCCGAGAAG
TTGGGGGGAGGGGTCGGCAATTGATCCGGTGCCTAGAGAAGGTGGCGCGGGGTAAACTGGGAAAGTGATG
TCGTGTACTGGCTCCGCCTTTTTCCCGAGGGTGGGGGAGAACCGTATATAAGTGCAGTAGTCGCCGTGAA
CGTTCTTTTTCGCAACGGGTTTGCCGCCAGAACACAGGTAAGTGCCGTGTGTGGTTCCCGCGGGCCTGGC
CTCTTTACGGGTTATGGCCCTTGCGTGCCTTGAATTACTTCCACCTGGCTGCAGTACGTGATTCTTGATC
CCGAGCTTCGGGTTGGAAGTGGGTGGGAGAGTTCGAGGCCTTGCGCTTAAGGAGCCCCTTCGCCTCGTGC
TTGAGTTGAGGCCTGGCCTGGGCGCTGGGGCCGCCGCGTGCGAATCTGGTGGCACCTTCGCGCCTGTCTC
GCTGCTTTCGATAAGTCTCTAGCCATTTAAAATTTTTGATGACCTGCTGCGACGCTTTTTTTCTGGCAAG
ATAGTCTTGTAAATGCGGGCCAAGATCTGCACACTGGTATTTCGGTTTTTGGGGCCGCGGGCGGCGACGG
GGCCCGTGCGTCCCAGCGCACATGTTCGGCGAGGCGGGGCCTGCGAGCGCGGCCACCGAGAATCGGACGG
GGGTAGTCTCAAGCTGGCCGGCCTGCTCTGGTGCCTGGCCTCGCGCCGCCGTGTATCGCCCCGCCCTGGG
CGGCAAGGCTGGCCCGGTCGGCACCAGTTGCGTGAGCGGAAAGATGGCCGCTTCCCGGCCCTGCTGCAGG
GAGCTCAAAATGGAGGACGCGGCGCTCGGGAGAGCGGGCGGGTGAGTCACCCACACAAAGGAAAAGGGCC
TTTCCGTCCTCAGCCGTCGCTTCATGTGACTCCACGGAGTACCGGGCGCCGTCCAGGCACCTCGATTAGT
TCTCGAGCTTTTGGAGTACGTCGTCTTTAGGTTGGGGGGAGGGGTTTTATGCGATGGAGTTTCCCCACAC
TGAGTGGGTGGAGACTGAAGTTAGGCCAGCTTGGCACTTGATGTAATTCTCCTTGGAATTTGCCCTTTTT
GAGTTTGGATCTTGGTTCATTCTCAAGCCTCAGACAGTGGTTCAAAGTTTTTTTCTTCCATTTCAGGTGT
CGTGACGTACGGCCACCATGACCGAGTACAAGCCCACGGTGCGCCTCGCCACCCGCGACGACGTCCCCAG
GGCCGTACGCACCCTCGCCGCCGCGTTCGCCGACTACCCCGCCACGCGCCACACCGTCGATCCGGACCGC
CACATCGAGCGGGTCACCGAGCTGCAAGAACTCTTCCTCACGCGCGTCGGGCTCGACATCGGCAAGGTGT
GGGTCGCGGACGACGGCGCCGCCGTGGCGGTCTGGACCACGCCGGAGAGCGTCGAAGCGGGGGCGGTGTT
CGCCGAGATCGGCCCGCGCATGGCCGAGTTGAGCGGTTCCCGGCTGGCCGCGCAGCAACAGATGGAAGGC
CTCCTGGCGCCGCACCGGCCCAAGGAGCCCGCGTGGTTCCTGGCCACCGTCGGAGTCTCGCCCGACCACC
AGGGCAAGGGTCTGGGCAGCGCCGTCGTGCTCCCCGGAGTGGAGGCGGCCGAGCGCGCCGGGGTGCCCGC
CTTCCTGGAGACCTCCGCGCCCCGCAACCTCCCCTTCTACGAGCGGCTCGGCTTCACCGTCACCGCCGAC
GTCGAGGTGCCCGAAGGACCGCGCACCTGGTGCATGACCCGCAAGCCCGGTGCCTGAACGCGTTAAGTCG
ACAATCAACCTCTGGATTACAAAATTTGTGAAAGATTGACTGGTATTCTTAACTATGTTGCTCCTTTTAC
GCTATGTGGATACGCTGCTTTAATGCCTTTGTATCATGCTATTGCTTCCCGTATGGCTTTCATTTTCTCC
TCCTTGTATAAATCCTGGTTGCTGTCTCTTTATGAGGAGTTGTGGCCCGTTGTCAGGCAACGTGGCGTGG
TGTGCACTGTGTTTGCTGACGCAACCCCCACTGGTTGGGGCATTGCCACCACCTGTCAGCTCCTTTCCGG
GACTTTCGCTTTCCCCCTCCCTATTGCCACGGCGGAACTCATCGCCGCCTGCCTTGCCCGCTGCTGGACA
GGGGCTCGGCTGTTGGGCACTGACAATTCCGTGGTGTTGTCGGGGAAATCATCGTCCTTTCCTTGGCTGC
TCGCCTGTGTTGCCACCTGGATTCTGCGCGGGACGTCCTTCTGCTACGTCCCTTCGGCCCTCAATCCAGC
GGACCTTCCTTCCCGCGGCCTGCTGCCGGCTCTGCGGCCTCTTCCGCGTCTTCGCCTTCGCCCTCAGACG
AGTCGGATCTCCCTTTGGGCCGCCTCCCCGCGTCGACTTTAAGACCAATGACTTACAAGGCAGCTGTAGA
TCTTAGCCACTTTTTAAAAGAAAAGGGGGGACTGGAAGGGCTAATTCACTCCCAACGAAGACAAGATCTG
CTTTTTGCTTGTACTGGGTCTCTCTGGTTAGACCAGATCTGAGCCTGGGAGCTCTCTGGCTAACTAGGGA
ACCCACTGCTTAAGCCTCAATAAAGCTTGCCTTGAGTGCTTCAAGTAGTGTGTGCCCGTCTGTTGTGTGA
CTCTGGTAACTAGAGATCCCTCAGACCCTTTTAGTCAGTGTGGAAAATCTCTAGCAGTACGTATAGTAGT
TCATGTCATCTTATTATTCAGTATTTATAACTTGCAAAGAAATGAATATCAGAGAGTGAGAGGAACTTGT
TTATTGCAGCTTATAATGGTTACAAATAAAGCAATAGCATCACAAATTTCACAAATAAAGCATTTTTTTC
ACTGCATTCTAGTTGTGGTTTGTCCAAACTCATCAATGTATCTTATCATGTCTGGCTCTAGCTATCCCGC
CCCTAACTCCGCCCATCCCGCCCCTAACTCCGCCCAGTTCCGCCCATTCTCCGCCCCATGGCTGACTAAT
TTTTTTTATTTATGCAGAGGCCGAGGCCGCCTCGGCCTCTGAGCTATTCCAGAAGTAGTGAGGAGGCTTT
TTTGGAGGCCTAGGGACGTACCCAATTCGCCCTATAGTGAGTCGTATTACGCGCGCTCACTGGCCGTCGT
TTTACAACGTCGTGACTGGGAAAACCCTGGCGTTACCCAACTTAATCGCCTTGCAGCACATCCCCCTTTC
GCCAGCTGGCGTAATAGCGAAGAGGCCCGCACCGATCGCCCTTCCCAACAGTTGCGCAGCCTGAATGGCG
AATGGG
[124 nt withheld, positions 3367-3490]
C
[91 nt withheld, positions 3492-3582]
A
[49 nt withheld, positions 3584-3632]
CCTTTGACGTTGGAGTCCACGTTCTTT
[37 nt withheld, positions 3660-3696]
ACCCTATCTCGGTCTATTCTTTTGATTTATAAGGGATTTTGCCGATTTCGGCCTATTGGTTAAAAAATGA
GCTGATTTAACAAAAATTTAACGCGAATTTTAACAAAATATTAACGCTTACAATTTAGGTGGCACTTTTC
GGGGAAATGTGCGCGGAACCCCTATTTGTTTATTTTTCTAAATACATTCAAATATGTATCCGCTCATGAG
ACAATAACCCTGATAAATGCTTCAATAATATTGAAAAAGGAAGAGTATGAGTATTCAACATTTCCGTGTC
GCCCTTATTCCCTTTTTTGCGGCATTTTGCCTTCCTGTTTTTGCTCACCCAGAAACGCTGGTGAAAGTAA
AAGATGCTGAAGATCAGTTGGGTGCACGAGTGGGTTACATCGAACTGGATCTCAACAGCGGTAAGATCCT
TGAGAGTTTTCGCCCCGAAGAACGTTTTCCAATGATGAGCACTTTTAAAGTTCTGCTATGTGGCGCGGTA
TTATCCCGTATTGACGCCGGGCAAGAGCAACTCGGTCGCCGCATACACTATTCTCAGAATGACTTGGTTG
AGTACTCACCAGTCACAGAAAAGCATCTTACGGATGGCATGACAGTAAGAGAATTATGCAGTGCTGCCAT
AACCATGAGTGATAACACTGCGGCCAACTTACTTCTGACAACGATCGGAGGACCGAAGGAGCTAACCGCT
TTTTTGCACAACATGGGGGATCATGTAACTCGCCTTGATCGTTGGGAACCGGAGCTGAATGAAGCCATAC
CAAACGACGAGCGTGACACCACGATGCCTGTAGCAATGGCAACAACGTTGCGCAAACTATTAACTGGCGA
ACTACTTACTCTAGCTTCCCGGCAACAATTAATAGACTGGATGGAGGCGGATAAAGTTGCAGGACCACTT
CTGCGCTCGGCCCTTCCGGCTGGCTGGTTTATTGCTGATAAATCTGGAGCCGGTGAGCGTGGGTCTCGCG
GTATCATTGCAGCACTGGGGCCAGATGGTAAGCCCTCCCGTATCGTAGTTATCTACACGACGGGGAGTCA
GGCAACTATGGATGAACGAAATAGACAGATCGCTGAGATAGGTGCCTCACTGATTAAGCATTGGTAACTG
TCAGACCAAGTTTACTCATATATACTTTAGATTGATTTAAAACTTCATTTTTAATTTAAAAGGATCTAGG
TGAAGATCCTTTTTGATAATCTCATGACCAAAATCCCTTAACGTGAGTTTTCGTTCCACTGAGCGTCAGA
CCCCGTAGAAAAGATCAAAGGATCTTCTTGAGATCCTTTTTTTCTGCGCGTAATCTGCTGCTTGCAAACA
AAAAAACCACCGCTACCAGCGGTGGTTTGTTTGCCGGATCAAGAGCTACCAACTCTTTTTCCGAAGGTAA
CTGGCTTCAGCAGAGCGCAGATACCAAATACTGTTCTTCTAGTGTAGCCGTAGTTAGGCCACCACTTCAA
GAACTCTGTAGCACCGCCTACATACCTCGCTCTGCTAATCCTGTTACCAGTGGCTGCTGCCAGTGGCGAT
AAGTCGTGTCTTACCGGGTTGGACTCAAGACGATAGTTACCGGATAAGGCGCAGCGGTCGGGCTGAACGG
GGGGTTCGTGCACACAGCCCAGCTTGGAGCGAACGACCTACACCGAACTGAGATACCTACAGCGTGAGCT
ATGAGAAAGCGCCACGCTTCCCGAAGGGAGAAAGGCGGACAGGTATCCGGTAAGCGGCAGGGTCGGAACA
GGAGAGCGCACGAGGGAGCTTCCAGGGGGAAACGCCTGGTATCTTTATAGTCCTGTCGGGTTTCGCCACC
TCTGACTTGAGCGTCGATTTTTGTGATGCTCGTCAGGGGGGCGGAGCCTATGGAAAAACGCCAGCAACGC
GGCCTTTTTACGGTTCCTGGCCTTTTGCTGGCCTTTTGCTCACATGTTCTTTCCTGCGTTATCCCCTGAT
TCTGTGGATAACCGTATTACCGCCTTTGAGTGAGCTGATACCGCTCGCCGCAGCCGAACGACCGAGCGCA
GCGAGTCAGTGAGCGAGGAAGCGGAAGAGCGCCCAATACGCAAACCGCCTCTCCCCGCGCGTTGGCCGAT
TCATTAATGCAGCTGGCACGACAGGTTTCCCGACTGGAAAGCGGGCAGTGAGCGCAACGCAATTAATGTG
AGTTAGCTCACTCATTAGGCACCCCAGGCTTTACACTTTATGCTTCCGGCTCGTATGTTGTGTGGAATTG
TGAGCGGATAACAATTTCACACAGGAAACAGCTATGACCATGATTACGCCAAGCGCGCAATTAACCCTCA
CTAAAGGGAACAAAAGCTGGAGCTGCAAGCTTAATGTAGTCTTATGCAATACTCTTGTAGTCTTGCAACA
TGGTAACGATGAGTTAGCAACATGCCTTACAAGGAGAGAAAAAGCACCGTGCATGCCGATTGGTGGAAGT
AAGGTGGTACGATCGTGCCTTATTAGGAAGGCAACAGACGGGTCTGACATGGATTGGACGAACCACTGAA
TTGCCGCATTGCAGAGATATTGTATTTAAGTGCCTAGCTCGATACATAAACGGGTCTCTCTGGTTAGACC
AGATCTGAGCCTGGGAGCTCTCTGGCTAACTAGGGAACCCACTGCTTAAGCCTCAATAAAGCTTGCCTTG
AGTGCTTCAAGTAGTGTGTGCCCGTCTGTTGTGTGACTCTGGTAACTAGAGATCCCTCAGACCCTTTTAG
TCAGTGTGGAAAATCTCTAGCAGTGGCGCCCGAACAGGGACTTGAAAGCGAAAGGGAAACCAGAGGAGCT
CTCTCGACGCAGGACTCGGCTTGCTGAAGCGCGCACGGCAAGAGGCGAGGGGCGGCGACTGGTGAGTACG
CCAAAAATTTTGACTAGCGGAGGCTAGAAGGAGAGAGATGGGTGCGAGAGCGTCAGTATTAAGCGGGGGA
GAATTAGATCGCGATGGGAAAAAATTCGGTTAAGGCCAGGGGGAAAGAAAAAATATAAATTAAAACATAT
AGTATGGGCAAGCAGGGAGCTAGAACGATTCGCAGTTAATCCTGGCCTGTTAGAAACATCAGAAGGCTGT
AGACAAATACTGGGACAGCTACAACCATCCCTTCAGACAGGATCAGAAGAACTTAGATCATTATATAATA
CAGTAGCAACCCTCTATTGTGTGCATCAAAGGATAGAGATAAAAGACACCAAGGAAGCTTTAGACAAGAT
AGAGGAAGAGCAAAACAAAAGTAAGACCACCGCACAGCAAGCGGCCGCTGATCTTCAGACCTGGAGGAGG
AGATATGAGGGACAATTGGAGAAGTGAATTATATAAATATAAAGTAGTAAAAATTGAACCATTAGGAGTA
GCACCCACCAAGGCAAAGAGAAGAGTGGTGCAGAGAGAAAAAAGAGCAGTGGGAATAGGAGCTTTGTTCC
TTGGGTTCTTGGGAGCAGCAGGAAGCACTATGGGCGCAGCGTCAATGACGCTGACGGTACAGGCCAGACA
ATTATTGTCTGGTATAGTGCAGCAGCAGAACAATTTGCTGAGGGCTATTGAGGCGCAACAGCATCTGTTG
CAACTCACAGTCTGGGGCATCAAGCAGCTCCAGGCAAGAATCCTGGCTGTGGAAAGATACCTAAAGGATC
AACAGCTCCTGGGGATTTGGGGTTGCTCTGGAAAACTCATTTGCACCACTGCTGTGCCTTGGAATGCTAG
TTGGAGTAATAAATCTCTGGAACAGATTTGGAATCACACGACCTGGATGGAGTGGGACAGAGAAATTAAC
AATTACACAAGCTTAATACACTCCTTAATTGAAGAATCGCAAAACCAGCAAGAAAAGAATGAACAAGAAT
TATTGGAATTAGATAAATGGGCAAGTTTGTGGAATTGGTTTAACATAACAAATTGGCTGTGGTATATAAA
ATTATTCATAATGATAGTAGGAGGCTTGGTAGGTTTAAGAATAGTTTTTGCTGTACTTTCTATAGTGAAT
AGAGTTAGGCAGGGATATTCACCATTATCGTTTCAGACCCACCTCCCAACCCCGAGGGGACCCAGAGAGG
GCCTATTTCCCATGATTCCTTCATATTTGCATATACGATACAAGGCTGTTAGAGAGATAATTAGAATTAA
TTTGACTGTAAACACAAAGATATTAGTACAAAATACGTGACGTAGAAAGTAATAATTTCTTGGGTAGTTT
GCAGTTTTAAAATTATGTTTTAAAATGGACTATCATATGCTTACCGTAACTTGAAAGTATTTCGATTTCT
TGGCTTTATATATCTTGTGGAAAGGACGAAACACCGATGGCGTGGCGAAAAAGTGGGTTTTAGAGCTAGA
AATAGCAAGTTAAAATAAGGCTAGTCCGTTATCAACTTGAAAAAGTGGCACCGAGTCGGTGCTTTTTTAA
GCTTGGCGTAACTAGATCTTGAGACAAATGGCAGTATTCATCCACAATTTTAAAAGAAAAGGGGGGATTG
GGGGGTACAGTGCAGGGGAAAGAATAGTAGACATAATAGCAACAGACATACAAACTAAAGAATTACAAAA
ACAAATTACAAAAATTCAAAATTTTCGGGTTTATTACAGGGACAGCAGAGATCCACTTTGGCGCCGGCTC
GAGGGGG
Features (pLannotate 1.2.2; 29 found; start..end, strand, type, name):
     14..80      +  CDS            small t antigen (fragment): SV40 (simian virus 40) small t antigen
    106..317     +  promoter       EF-1α core promoter: core promoter for human elongation factor EF-1α
    318..1256    +  intron         EF-1α intron A: intron upstream of the start codon of human EF-1α
   1278..1877    +  CDS            PuroR (fragment): puromycin N-acetyltransferase; pac from Streptomyces; confers resistance to puromycin
   1893..2481    +  misc_feature   WPRE: woodchuck hepatitis virus posttranscriptional regulatory element
   2532..2551    +  misc_feature   cPPT/CTS (fragment): central polypurine tract and central termination sequence of HIV-1
   2553..2786    +  LTR            3' LTR (ΔU3): self-inactivating 3' long terminal repeat (LTR) from HIV-1
   2864..2985    +  polyA_signal   SV40 poly(A) signal: SV40 polyadenylation signal
   3025..3160    +  rep_origin     SV40 ori: SV40 origin of replication
   3181..3199    -  promoter       T7 promoter: promoter for bacteriophage T7 RNA polymerase
   3207..3362    +  CDS            lacZα (fragment): LacZα fragment of β-galactosidase; lacZ fragment
   3367..3795    +  rep_origin     f1 ori (sequence partly withheld): f1 bacteriophage origin of replication; arrow indicates direction of (+) strand synthesis
   3848..3952    +  promoter       AmpR promoter: bla
   3953..4813    +  CDS            AmpR: β-lactamase; bla; confers resistance to ampicillin, carbenicillin, and related antibiotics
   4984..5572    +  rep_origin     ori: high-copy-number ColE1/pMB1/pBR322/pUC origin of replication
   5755..5847    +  CDS            lacI (fragment): lac repressor; lacI; The lac repressor binds to the lac operator to inhibit transcription in E. coli. This inhibition can be relieved by adding lactose or isopropyl-β-D-thiogalactopyranoside (IPTG).
   5860..5881    +  protein_bind   CAP binding site: CAP binding activates transcription in the presence of cAMP. E. coli catabolite activator protein
   5896..5926    +  promoter       lac promoter: promoter for the E. coli lac operon
   5934..5950    +  protein_bind   lac operator: The lac repressor binds to the lac operator to inhibit transcription in E. coli. This inhibition can be relieved by adding lactose or isopropyl-β-D-thiogalactopyranoside (IPTG). lac repressor encoded by lacI
   5995..6013    +  promoter       T3 promoter: promoter for bacteriophage T3 RNA polymerase
   6041..6267    +  promoter       RSV promoter: Rous sarcoma virus enhancer/promoter
   6268..6448    +  LTR            5' LTR (truncated): truncated 5' long terminal repeat (LTR) from HIV-1
   6495..6620    +  misc_feature   HIV-1 Ψ: packaging signal of human immunodeficiency virus type 1
   6604..6967    +  CDS            HIV-1 gag (fragment): gag protein from human immunodeficiency virus 1; gag
   7113..7346    +  misc_feature   RRE: The Rev response element (RRE) of HIV-1 allows for Rev-dependent mRNA export from the nucleus to the cytoplasm.
   7723..7749    +  CDS            Rev (fragment): human immunodeficiency virus 1 (HIV-1) Rev protein; rev; enhances nuclear export of unspliced and incompletely spliced viral mRNAs
   7753..7993    +  promoter       U6 promoter: RNA polymerase III promoter for human U6 snRNA
   8023..8098    +  misc_RNA       gRNA scaffold: guide RNA scaffold for the Streptococcus pyogenes CRISPR/Cas9 system
   8154..8271    +  misc_feature   cPPT/CTS: central polypurine tract and central termination sequence of HIV-1
