[The description below was written by a language model from this plasmid's Addgene catalogue record and pLannotate feature annotations shown in this document.]
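Description:
BMPR1A gRNA (BRDN0001147849) is a third-generation lentiviral transfer plasmid built on the lentiGuide-Puro backbone that delivers a single CRISPR guide RNA against human BMPR1A (bone morphogenetic protein receptor type 1A, also known as ALK3), designed against the reference transcript NM_004329.2. In bacteria the 8.3 kb plasmid is maintained by a high-copy ColE1/pUC-type origin and selected with ampicillin through the β-lactamase gene. An f1 origin, an SV40 origin and residual lac, T7 and T3 cloning elements are also annotated in the backbone.

The lentiviral genome is transcribed from an RSV promoter fused to a truncated HIV-1 5' LTR, which makes packaging Tat-independent, and it ends in a ΔU3 self-inactivating 3' LTR followed by an SV40 polyadenylation signal. Between the LTRs lie the Ψ packaging signal with a partial gag sequence, the Rev response element for nuclear export of the full-length RNA, and a cPPT/CTS. Two expression units form the payload. A human U6 RNA polymerase III promoter drives the 20-nt BMPR1A spacer joined to the Streptococcus pyogenes Cas9 guide scaffold. Downstream, an EF-1α core promoter with its intron A expresses puromycin N-acetyltransferase for selection of transduced mammalian cells, with a WPRE enhancing transcript expression.

The plasmid does not encode Cas9, so it is meant to be used with a separate Cas9 lentivector or in cell lines already expressing Cas9, typically to knock out BMPR1A. It belongs to a human kinome gRNA collection generated with optimized sgRNA design rules.
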