Addgene plasmid #77959: BMPR1A gRNA (BRDN0001147849)
Purpose: 3rd generation lentiviral gRNA plasmid targeting human BMPR1A
Depositing lab: John Doench & David Root. Depositing organization: Broad Institute. Publication: Optimized sgRNA design to maximize activity and minimize off-target effects of CRISPR-Cas9. Doench JG, Fusi N, Sullender M, Hegde M, Vaimberg EW, Donovan KF, Smith I, Tothova Z, Wilen C, Orchard R, Virgin HW, Listgarten J, Root DE. Nat Biotechnol. 2016 Jan 18. doi: 10.1038/nbt.3437. PubMed 26780180.
Backbone
  Vector backbone: lentiGuide-Puro
  Backbone manufacturer: Zhang Lab (Addgene plasmid # 52963)
  Vector type: Mammalian Expression, Lentiviral, CRISPR
  Selectable markers: Puromycin
Growth in bacteria
  Bacterial resistance: Ampicillin, 100 μg/mL
  Growth temperature: 37°C
  Growth strain: DH5alpha
  Copy number: High Copy
Gene/Insert
  Gene/Insert name: BMPR1A (alt names: BMPR1A; NM_004329.2)
  gRNA/shRNA sequence: ATGGCGTGGCGAAAAAGTGG
  Species: H. sapiens (human)
  Entrez Gene: BMPR1A (a.k.a. 10q23del, ACVRLK3, ALK-3, ALK3, BMPR-1A, CD292, SKR5)
  Promoter: hU6
  Cloning method: Unknown
  Sequencing primers: 5′ U6-F; 3′ pS2-R
Terms and licenses: Academic/Nonprofit Terms; Industry Terms: Not Available to Industry
Depositor comments: The gRNA was designed to target the following Genbank reference sequence(s): NM_004329.2. Note that this plasmid does NOT contain Cas9. It should be used in conjunction with lentiCas9-Blast (Addgene #52962) or otherwise with cell lines already expressing Cas9. Browse the full kinome gRNA library at http://www.addgene.org/pooled-library/broadgpp-human-kinome/ or visit http://www.broadinstitute.org/rnai/public/ for detailed protocols and information.
How to cite: BMPR1A gRNA (BRDN0001147849) was a gift from John Doench & David Root (Addgene plasmid # 77959 ; http://n2t.net/addgene:77959 ; RRID:Addgene_77959)
