>Addgene plasmid #77959 | BMPR1A gRNA (BRDN0001147849) | depositor partial sequence | sequence record 145419 | Target Sequence
ATGGCGTGGCGAAAAAGTGG
