>Addgene plasmid #77959 | BMPR1A gRNA (BRDN0001147849) | addgene partial sequence | sequence record 151788 | hU6-F 5'-GAGGGCCTATTTCCCATGATT-3'
ATTAGAATTAATTTGACTGTAAACACAAAGATATTAGTACAAAATACGTGACGTAGAAAGTAATAATTTC
TTGGGTAGTTTGCAGTTTTAAAATTATGTTTTAAAATGGACTATCATATGCTTACCGTAACTTGAAAGTA
TTTCGATTTCTTGGCTTTATATATCTTGTGGAAAGGACGAAACACCGATGGCGTGGCGAAAAAGTGGTTT
TAGAGCTAGAAATAGCAAGTTAAAATAAGGCTAGTCCGTTATCAACTTGAAAAAGTGGCACCGAGTCGGT
GCTTTTTTAAGCTTGGCGTAACTAGATCTTGAGACAAATGGCAGTATTCATCCACAATTTTAAAAGAAAA
GGGGGGATTGGGGGGTACAGTGCAGGGGAAAGAATAGTAGACATAATAGCAACAGACATACAAACTAAAG
AATTACAAAAACAAATTACAAAAATTCAAAATTTTCGGGTTTATTACAGGGACAGCAGAGATCCACTTTG
GCGCCGGCTCGAGGGGGCCCGGGTGCAAAGATGGATAAAGTTTTAAACAGAGAGGAATCTTTGCAGCTAA
TGGACCTTCTAGGTCTTGAAAGGAGTGGGAATTGGCTCCGGTGCCCGTCAGTGGGCAGAGCGCACATCGC
CCACAGTCCCCGAGAAGTTGGGGGGAGGGGTCGGCAATTGATCCGGTGCCTAGAGAAGGTGGCGCGGGGT
AAACTGGGAAAGTGATGTCGTGTACTGGCTCCGCCTTTTTCCCGAGGGTGG
